>Addgene plasmid #158738 | scFLARE1 | addgene full sequence | sequence record 315124 | Addgene NGS Result
CGTTACATAACTTACGGTAAATGGCCCGCCTGGCTGACCGCCCAACGACCCCCGCCCATTGACGTCAATA
ATGACGTATGTTCCCATAGTAACGCCAATAGGGACTTTCCATTGACGTCAATGGGTGGAGTATTTACGGT
AAACTGCCCACTTGGCAGTACATCAAGTGTATCATATGCCAAGTACGCCCCCTATTGACGTCAATGACGG
TAAATGGCCCGCCTGGCATTATGCCCAGTACATGACCTTATGGGACTTTCCTACTTGGCAGTACATCTAC
GTATTAGTCATCGCTATTACCATGGTGATGCGGTTTTGGCAGTACATCAATGGGCGTGGATAGCGGTTTG
ACTCACGGGGATTTCCAAGTCTCCACCCCATTGACGTCAATGGGAGTTTGTTTTGGCACCAAAATCAACG
GGACTTTCCAAAATGTCGTAACAACTCCGCCCCATTGACGCAAATGGGCGGTAGGCGTGTACGGTGGGAG
GTCTATATAAGCAGAGCTCTCTGGCTAACTAGAGAACCCACTGCTTACTGGCTTATCGAAATTAATACGA
CTCACTATAGGGAGACCCAAGCTTGCCACCATGGAGACAGACACACTCCTGCTATGGGTACTGCTGCTCT
GGGTTCCAGGTTCCACTGGTGACGGTGCCCAGCCGGCCCTCGACTTCCAGAAGGCCTCCAGCATAGTCTA
TAAGAAAGAGGGGGAACAGGTGGAGTTCTCCTTCCCACTCGCCTTTACAGTTGAAAAGCTGACGGGCAGT
GGCGAGCTGTGGTGGCAGGCGGAGAGGGCTTCCTCCTCCAAGTCTTGGATCACCTTTGACCTGAAGAACA
AGGAAGTGTCTGTAAAACGGGTTACCCAGGACCCTAAGCTCCAGATGGGCAAGAAGCTCCCGCTCCACCT
CACCCTGCCCCAGGCCTTGCCTCAGTATGCTGGCTCTGGAAACCTCACCCTGGCCCTTGAAGCGAAAACA
GGAAAGTTGCATCAGGAAGTGAACCTGGTGGTGATGAGAGCCACTCAGCTCCAGAAAAATTTGACCTGTG
AGGTGTGGGGACCCACCTCCCCTAAGCTGATGCTGAGCTTGAAACTGGAGAACAAGGAGGCAAAGGTCTC
GAAGCGGGAGAAGGCGGTGTGGGTGCTGAACCCTGAGGCGGGGATGTGGCAGTGTCTGCTGAGTGACTCG
GGACAGGTCCTGCTGGAATCCAACATCAAGGTTCTGCCCACATGGTCCACCCCGGTGCAGCCAATGGCCC
TGATTGTGCTGGGGGGCGTCGCCGGCCTCCTGCTTTTCATTGGGCTAGGCATCTTCTTCTGTGTCAGGTG
CCGGCACCGAAGGCGCAAGGGCTCGGGCTCGACCTCGGGCTCGGGCAGCGGTGGCTCTAGAGGTTCTGGT
GGCAGCTCTGGAGGTATGAATGGAGCTATAGGAGGTGACCTTTTGCTCAATTTTCCTGACATGTCGGTCC
TAGAGCGCCAAAGGGCTCACCTCAAGTACCTCAATCCCACCTTTGATTCTCCTCTCGCCGGCTTCTTTGC
CGATTCTTCAATGATTACCGGCGGCGAGATGGACAGCTATCTTTCGACTGCCGGTTTGAATCTTCCGATG
ATGTACGGTGAGACGACGGTGGAAGGTGATTCAAGACTCTCAATTTCGCCGGAAACGACGCTTGGGACTG
GAAATTTCAAGGCAGCGAAGTTTGATACAGAGACTAAGGATTGTAATGAGGCGGCGAAGAAGATGACGAT
GAACAGAGATGACCTAGTAGAAGAAGGAGAAGAAGAGAAGTCGAAAATAACAGAGCAAAACAATGGGAGC
ACAAAAAGCATCAAGAAGATGAAACACAAAGCCAAGAAAGAAGAGAACAATTTCTCTAATGATTCATCTA
AAGTGACGAAGGAATTGGAGAAAACGGATTATATTCATGGTGGCTCTGGTAGCGGAGAAAGCTTGTTTAA
GGGACCACGTGATTACAACCCGATATCGAGCACCATTTGTCATTTGACGAATGAATCTGATGGGCACACA
ACATCGTTGTATGGTATTGGATTTGGTCCCTTCATCATTACAAACAAGCACTTGTTTAGAAGAAATAATG
GAACACTGTTGGTCCAATCACTACATCTCGAGGACCAACTGACTGAAGAGCAGATCGCAGAATTTAAAGA
GGCTTTCTCCCTATTTGACAAGGACGGGGATGGGACAATAACAACCAAGGAGCTGGGGACGGTGATGCGG
TCTCTGGGGCAGAACCCCACAGAAGCAGAGCTGCAGGACATGATCAATGAAGTAGATGCCGACGGTGACG
GCACAATCGACTTCCCTGAGTTCCTGACAATGATGGCAAGAAAAATGAAATACACAGGCGGTGTGAAGCT
GATCCCCTCCTGGACCACCGTGATCCTGGTGAAGAGCATGCTGCGCAAGCGCAGCTTCGGCAACCCCTTC
GGTGGCGACAGTGAAGAAGAAATTAGAGAAGCGTTCCGTGTGTTTGATAAGGATGGCAATGGCTACATCA
GTGCAGCAGAGCTTCGCCACGTGATGACAAACCTTGGAGAGAAGTTAACAGATGAAGAGGTTGATGAAAT
GATCAGGGAAGCAGACATCGATGGGGATGGTCAGGTAAACTACGAAGAGTTTGTACAAATGATGACAGCG
AAGGCGGCCGCGGGTGTATTCAAGGTCAAGAACACCACGACTTTGCAACAACACCTCATTGATGGGAGGG
ACATGATAATTATTCGCATGCCTAAGGATTTCCCACCATTTCCTCAAAAGCTGAAATTTAGAGAGCCACA
AAGGGAAGAGCGCATATGTCTTGTGACAACCAACTTCCAAACTAAGAGCATGTCTAGCATGGTGTCAGAC
ACTAGTTGCACATTCCCTTCATCTGATGGCATATTCTGGAAGCATTGGATTCAAACCAAGGATGGGCAGT
GTGGCAATCCATTAGTATCAACTAGAGATGGGTTCATTGTTGGTATACACTCAGCATCGAATTTCACCAA
CACAAACAATTATTTCACAAGCGTGCCGAAAAACTTCATGGAATTGTTGACAAATCAGGAGGCGCAGCAG
TGGGTTAGTGGTTGGCGATTAAATGCTGACTCAGTATTGTGGGGTGGCCATAAAGTTTTCATGGTGGAGC
TGGCCGAGAAGCTGGCCGGCCTGGACATCAACGGTGGAGCTAGCGAGTTTCGGGCAACCACACTGGAACG
GATCGAGAAAAGCTTCGTGATTACTGATCCGAGACTGCCTGACAACCCAATCATTTTTGTGAGCGATTCC
TTCCTGCAGCTGACAGAATATTCTCGGGAAGAGATCCTGGGGCGCAATTGCCGTTTTCTGCAGGGACCCG
AGACAGACCGTGCCACTGTTCGGAAAATCAGAGATGCTATTGACAACCAGACTGAAGTGACCGTTCAGCT
GATCAATTATACCAAGAGCGGCAAGAAGTTCTGGAACGTGTTCCACCTGCAGCCGATGCGCGATTATAAG
GGCGACGTCCAGTACTTCATTGGCGTGCAGCTGGATGGCACCGAACGTCTTCATGGCGCCGCTGAGCGTG
AGGCGGTCTGCCTGGTCAAAAAGACAGCCTTTCAGATTGCTGAGAACCTGTACTTCCAGATGGGCGGAGG
ATCCGACTACAAGGATGACGACGATAAGAAGCTACTGTCTTCTATCGAACAAGCATGCGATATTTGCCGA
CTTAAAAAGCTCAAGTGCTCCAAAGAAAAACCGAAGTGCGCCAAGTGTCTGAAGAACAACTGGGAGTGTC
GCTACTCTCCCAAAACCAAAAGGTCTCCGCTGACTAGGGCACATCTGACAGAAGTGGAATCAAGGCTAGA
AAGACTGGAACAGCTATTTCTACTGATTTTTCCTCGAGAAGACCTTGACATGATTTTGAAAATGGATTCT
TTACAGGATATAAAAGCATTGTTAACAGGATTATTTGTACAAGATAATGTGAATAAAGATGCCGTCACAG
ATAGATTGGCTTCAGTGGAGACTGATATGCCTCTAACATTGAGACAGCATAGAATAAGTGCGACATCATC
ATCGGAAGAGAGTAGTAACAAAGGTCAAAGACAGTTGACTGTATCGGCCAATTTTAATCAAAGTGGGAAT
ATTGCTGATAGCTCATTGTCCTTCACTTTCACTAACAGTAGCAACGGTCCGAACCTCATAACAACTCAAA
CAAATTCTCAAGCGCTTTCACAACCAATTGCCTCCTCTAACGTTCATGATAACTTCATGAATAATGAAAT
CACGGCTAGTAAAATTGATGATGGTAATAATTCAAAACCACTGTCACCTGGTTGGACGGACCAAACTGCG
TATAACGCGTTTGGAATCACTACAGGGATGTTTAATACCACTACAATGGATGATGTATATAACTATCTAT
TCGATGATGAAGATACCCCACCAAACCCAAAAAAAGAGGGCAAGCCGATCCCTAACCCTCTGCTGGGCCT
GGACAGCACTTAAGAATTCCTCGAGCTAGAGCTCGCTGATCAGCCTCGACTGTGCCTTCTAGTTGCCAGC
CATCTGTTGTTTGCCCCTCCCCCGTGCCTTCCTTGACCCTGGAAGGTGCCACTCCCACTGTCCTTTCCTA
ATAAAATGAGGAAATTGCATCGCATTGTCTGAGTAGGTGTCATTCTATTCTGGGGGGTGGGGTGGGGCAG
GACAGCAAGGGGGAGGATTGGGAAGACAATAGCAGGCATGCTGGGGAGGTAACCACGTGCGGACCGAGCG
GCCGCAGGAACCCCTAGTGATGGAGTTGGCCACTCCCTCTCTGCGCGCTCGCTCGCTCACTGAGGCCGGG
CGACCAAAGGTCGCCCGACGCCCGGGCTTTGCCCGGGCGGCCTCAGTGAGCGAGCGAGCGCGCAGCTGCC
TGCAGGGGCGCCTGATGCGGTATTTTCTCCTTACGCATCTGTGCGGTATTTCACACCGCATA
[95 nt withheld, positions 4963-5057]
T
[46 nt withheld, positions 5059-5104]
C
[141 nt withheld, positions 5106-5246]
CCTTTGACGTTGGAGTCCACGTTCTTT
[37 nt withheld, positions 5274-5310]
ACTCTATCTCGGGCTATTCTTTTGATTTATAAGGGATTTTGCCGATTTCGGTCTATTGGTTAAAAAATGA
GCTGATTTAACAAAAATTTAACGCGAATTTTAACAAAATATTAACGTTTACAATTTTATGGTGCACTCTC
AGTACAATCTGCTCTGATGCCGCATAGTTAAGCCAGCCCCGACACCCGCCAACACCCGCTGACGCGCCCT
GACGGGCTTGTCTGCTCCCGGCATCCGCTTACAGACAAGCTGTGACCGTCTCCGGGAGCTGCATGTGTCA
GAGGTTTTCACCGTCATCACCGAAACGCGCGAGACGAAAGGGCCTCGTGATACGCCTATTTTTATAGGTT
AATGTCATGATAATAATGGTTTCTTAGACGTCAGGTGGCACTTTTCGGGGAAATGTGCGCGGAACCCCTA
TTTGTTTATTTTTCTAAATACATTCAAATATGTATCCGCTCATGAGACAATAACCCTGATAAATGCTTCA
ATAATATTGAAAAAGGAAGAGTATGAGTATTCAACATTTCCGTGTCGCCCTTATTCCCTTTTTTGCGGCA
TTTTGCCTTCCTGTTTTTGCTCACCCAGAAACGCTGGTGAAAGTAAAAGATGCTGAAGATCAGTTGGGTG
CACGAGTGGGTTACATCGAACTGGATCTCAACAGCGGTAAGATCCTTGAGAGTTTTCGCCCCGAAGAACG
TTTTCCAATGATGAGCACTTTTAAAGTTCTGCTATGTGGCGCGGTATTATCCCGTATTGACGCCGGGCAA
GAGCAACTCGGTCGCCGCATACACTATTCTCAGAATGACTTGGTTGAGTACTCACCAGTCACAGAAAAGC
ATCTTACGGATGGCATGACAGTAAGAGAATTATGCAGTGCTGCCATAACCATGAGTGATAACACTGCGGC
CAACTTACTTCTGACAACGATCGGAGGACCGAAGGAGCTAACCGCTTTTTTGCACAACATGGGGGATCAT
GTAACTCGCCTTGATCGTTGGGAACCGGAGCTGAATGAAGCCATACCAAACGACGAGCGTGACACCACGA
TGCCTGTAGCAATGGCAACAACGTTGCGCAAACTATTAACTGGCGAACTACTTACTCTAGCTTCCCGGCA
ACAATTAATAGACTGGATGGAGGCGGATAAAGTTGCAGGACCACTTCTGCGCTCGGCCCTTCCGGCTGGC
TGGTTTATTGCTGATAAATCTGGAGCCGGTGAGCGTGGAAGCCGCGGTATCATTGCAGCACTGGGGCCAG
ATGGTAAGCCCTCCCGTATCGTAGTTATCTACACGACGGGGAGTCAGGCAACTATGGATGAACGAAATAG
ACAGATCGCTGAGATAGGTGCCTCACTGATTAAGCATTGGTAACTGTCAGACCAAGTTTACTCATATATA
CTTTAGATTGATTTAAAACTTCATTTTTAATTTAAAAGGATCTAGGTGAAGATCCTTTTTGATAATCTCA
TGACCAAAATCCCTTAACGTGAGTTTTCGTTCCACTGAGCGTCAGACCCCGTAGAAAAGATCAAAGGATC
TTCTTGAGATCCTTTTTTTCTGCGCGTAATCTGCTGCTTGCAAACAAAAAAACCACCGCTACCAGCGGTG
GTTTGTTTGCCGGATCAAGAGCTACCAACTCTTTTTCCGAAGGTAACTGGCTTCAGCAGAGCGCAGATAC
CAAATACTGTTCTTCTAGTGTAGCCGTAGTTAGGCCACCACTTCAAGAACTCTGTAGCACCGCCTACATA
CCTCGCTCTGCTAATCCTGTTACCAGTGGCTGCTGCCAGTGGCGATAAGTCGTGTCTTACCGGGTTGGAC
TCAAGACGATAGTTACCGGATAAGGCGCAGCGGTCGGGCTGAACGGGGGGTTCGTGCACACAGCCCAGCT
TGGAGCGAACGACCTACACCGAACTGAGATACCTACAGCGTGAGCTATGAGAAAGCGCCACGCTTCCCGA
AGGGAGAAAGGCGGACAGGTATCCGGTAAGCGGCAGGGTCGGAACAGGAGAGCGCACGAGGGAGCTTCCA
GGGGGAAACGCCTGGTATCTTTATAGTCCTGTCGGGTTTCGCCACCTCTGACTTGAGCGTCGATTTTTGT
GATGCTCGTCAGGGGGGCGGAGCCTATGGAAAAACGCCAGCAACGCGGCCTTTTTACGGTTCCTGGCCTT
TTGCTGGCCTTTTGCTCACATGTCCTGCAGGCAGCTGCGCGCTCGCTCGCTCACTGAGGCCGCCCGGGCG
TCGGGCGACCTTTGGTCGCCCGGCCTCAGTGAGCGAGCGAGCGCGCAGAGAGGGAGTGGCCAACTCCATC
ACTAGGGGTTCCTGCGGCCGCACGCGTTGTACATAGTAATCAATTACGGGGTCATTAGTTCATAGCCCAT
ATATGGAGTTCCG
Features (pLannotate 1.2.2; 27 found; start..end, strand, type, name):
      1..304     +  enhancer       CMV enhancer: human cytomegalovirus immediate early enhancer
    305..508     +  promoter       CMV promoter: human cytomegalovirus (CMV) immediate early promoter
    504..537     +  LTR            5' LTR (truncated) (fragment): truncated 5' long terminal repeat (LTR) from HIV-1
    553..571     +  promoter       T7 promoter: promoter for bacteriophage T7 RNA polymerase
    591..653     +  sig_peptide    Igκ leader: leader sequence from mouse immunoglobulin κ light chain
    675..1337    +  CDS            CD4 (truncated) (fragment): truncated human CD4 cell surface glycoprotein lacking the cytoplasmic tail
   1416..1925    +  CDS            CIBN: N-terminal portion of the CIB1 transcription factor from Arabidopsis thaliana binds to CRY2 (cryptochrome 2) that has absorbed blue light (Kennedy et al., 2010)
   1944..2126    +  CDS            TEV protease (fragment): tobacco etch virus protease (Kapust et al., 2001)
   2127..2573    +  CDS            CALM_PYUSP: Experimental evidence at protein level: Swiss-Prot protein existence level 1. Calmodulin mediates the control of a large number of enzymes, ion channels and other proteins by Ca(2+). Among the enzymes to be stimulated by the calmodulin-Ca(2+) complex are a number of protein kinases and phosphatases. From Pyuridae sp. (Sea squirt).
   2673..3146    +  CDS            TEV protease (fragment): tobacco etch virus protease (Kapust et al., 2001)
   3222..3539    +  CDS            miniSOG: miniSOG is a basic (constitutively fluorescent) cyan fluorescent protein published in 2011, derived from Arabidopsis thaliana. It requires the cofactor flavin for fluorescence.
   3648..3669    +  CDS            3xFLAG (fragment): three tandem FLAG® epitope tags
   3668..4106    +  CDS            GAL4 DNA binding domain (fragment): DNA binding domain of the GAL4 transcriptional activator; Saccharomyces cerevisiae GAL4 (truncated)
   4107..4448    +  CDS            GAL4 activation domain: activation domain of the GAL4 transcriptional activator; Saccharomyces cerevisiae GAL4 (truncated)
   4452..4477    +  misc_feature   12Pktag (fragment)
   4530..4737    +  polyA_signal   bGH poly(A) signal: bovine growth hormone polyadenylation signal
   4766..4906    +  repeat_region  AAV2 ITR: inverted terminal repeat of adeno-associated virus serotype 2 inverted
   4911..4962    -  misc_feature   bom (fragment): basis of mobility region from pBR322
   4981..5436    +  rep_origin     f1 ori (sequence partly withheld): f1 bacteriophage origin of replication; arrow indicates direction of (+) strand synthesis
   5437..5486    -  misc_feature   bom (fragment): basis of mobility region from pBR322
   5588..5623    -  CDS            rop (fragment): Rop protein, which maintains plasmids at low copy number; rop
   5718..5822    +  promoter       AmpR promoter: bla
   5823..6683    +  CDS            AmpR: β-lactamase; bla; confers resistance to ampicillin, carbenicillin, and related antibiotics
   6854..7442    +  rep_origin     ori: high-copy-number ColE1/pMB1/pBR322/pUC origin of replication
   7515..7542    +  repeat_region  AAV2 ITR (fragment): inverted terminal repeat of adeno-associated virus serotype 2 inverted
   7571..7598    +  repeat_region  AAV2 ITR (fragment): inverted terminal repeat of adeno-associated virus serotype 2 inverted
   7653..7703    +  enhancer       CMV enhancer (fragment): human cytomegalovirus immediate early enhancer
