[The description below was written by a language model from this plasmid's Addgene catalogue record and pLannotate feature annotations shown in this document.]
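Description:
scFLARE1 is a pAAV-based mammalian expression plasmid of about 7.7 kb that carries a synthetic, roughly 3.9 kb single-chain fusion under the CMV enhancer/promoter, terminated by a bGH polyadenylation signal. The cassette lies between AAV2 inverted terminal repeats, so it can in principle be packaged into AAV as well as transfected directly. One ITR is annotated intact, while the other is detected only as short fragments. In bacteria the plasmid is maintained by a high-copy ColE1/pUC origin and selected with ampicillin through the bla gene. An f1 origin is also present.

The annotated open reading frame begins with an Igκ leader and a truncated CD4 segment lacking the cytoplasmic tail, which should direct the protein to the membrane. This is followed by CIBN and then by TEV protease, annotated as two fragments flanking a calmodulin sequence. That layout fits the record's description of a calcium-activated protease built from a truncated, low-affinity TEV (residues 220–242 deleted, with S219V for stability and S153N for catalytic activity) and calmodulin taken from GCaMP5. Downstream, a region annotated as miniSOG likely reflects a related plant LOV-type photosensory domain, though the record does not say so. Next come a FLAG epitope, the GAL4 DNA-binding and activation domains, and a short tag match that probably corresponds to the listed V5 tag.

The associated publication title describes a transcriptional readout of neuronal activity. The layout suggests that calcium-dependent proteolysis releases the membrane-tethered GAL4 transcription factor to drive a separate reporter, but no protease cleavage site or reporter is annotated here.
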