Addgene plasmid #158738: scFLARE1
Purpose: Mammalian expression of scFLARE1 component
Depositing lab: Alice Ting. Depositing organization: Stanford University. Publication: Transcriptional readout of neuronal activity via an engineered Ca(2+)-activated protease. Sanchez MI, Nguyen QA, Wang W, Soltesz I, Ting AY. Proc Natl Acad Sci U S A. 2020 Dec 15. pii: 2006521117. doi: 10.1073/pnas.2006521117. PubMed 33323488.
Backbone
  Vector backbone: pAAV
  Backbone size w/o insert (bp): 3802
  Total vector size (bp): 7705
  Vector type: Mammalian Expression, AAV
Growth in bacteria
  Bacterial resistance: Ampicillin, 100 μg/mL
  Growth temperature: 37°C
  Growth strain: NEB Stable
  Copy number: High Copy
Gene/Insert
  Gene/Insert name: scFLARE1
  Species: Synthetic
  Insert size (bp): 3900
  Mutation: Truncated form of TEV protease (220-242 amino acids deleted, low affinity). S219V mutation improves stability, S153N mutation improves catalytic activity. Calmodulin from GCaMP5
  Promoter: CMV
  Tag / fusion protein: Flag, V5
  Cloning method: Gibson Cloning
  Sequencing primers: 5′ CMV-f; 3′ PolyA-r
Terms and licenses: Academic/Nonprofit Terms; Industry Terms: Not Available to Industry
How to cite: scFLARE1 was a gift from Alice Ting (Addgene plasmid # 158738 ; http://n2t.net/addgene:158738 ; RRID:Addgene_158738)
